Addgene plasmid #116517: pHAGE-PIK3CA-N345K
Purpose: Lentiviral expression of PIK3CA N345K
Depositing lab: Gordon Mills & Kenneth Scott. Depositing organization: Baylor College of Medicine. Publication: Systematic Functional Annotation of Somatic Mutations in Cancer. Ng PK, Li J, Jeong KJ, Shao S, Chen H, Tsang YH, Sengupta S, Wang Z, Bhavana VH, Tran R, Soewito S, Minussi DC, Moreno D, Kong K, Dogruluk T, Lu H, Gao J, Tokheim C, Zhou DC, Johnson AM, Zeng J, Ip CKM, Ju Z, Wester M, Yu S, Li Y, Vellano CP, Schultz N, Karchin R, Ding L, Lu Y, Cheung LWT, Chen K, Shaw KR, Meric-Bernstam F, Scott KL, Yi S, Sahni N, Liang H, Mills GB. Cancer Cell. 2018 Mar 12;33(3):450-462.e10. doi: 10.1016/j.ccell.2018.01.021. PubMed 29533785.
Backbone
  Vector backbone: pHAGE
  Vector type: Lentiviral
Growth in bacteria
  Bacterial resistance: Ampicillin, 100 μg/mL
  Growth temperature: 37°C
  Growth strain: Stbl3
  Copy number: High Copy
Gene/Insert
  Gene/Insert name: PIK3CA
  Species: H. sapiens (human)
  Mutation: N345K
  Entrez Gene: PIK3CA (a.k.a. CCM4, CLAPO, CLOVE, CWS5, HMH, MCAP, MCM, MCMTC, PI3K, PI3K-alpha, p110-alpha)
  Cloning method: Gateway Cloning
Terms and licenses: Academic/Nonprofit Terms; Industry Terms: Not Available to Industry
How to cite: pHAGE-PIK3CA-N345K was a gift from Gordon Mills & Kenneth Scott (Addgene plasmid # 116517 ; http://n2t.net/addgene:116517 ; RRID:Addgene_116517)
