[The description below was written by a language model from this plasmid's Addgene catalogue record and pLannotate feature annotations shown in this document.]
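Description:
pHAGE-PIK3CA-N345K is an HIV-1-based lentiviral expression plasmid of about 11.8 kb, built on the pHAGE backbone and carrying the human PIK3CA coding sequence with the N345K substitution. PIK3CA encodes p110-alpha, the catalytic subunit of phosphoinositide 3-kinase, which generates PIP3 and thereby recruits effectors such as AKT1 and PDPK1 to the membrane. In bacteria the plasmid is maintained through a high-copy ColE1/pUC-type origin and selected with ampicillin via the bla gene. Leftover lac regulatory fragments and partial SV40 origin and poly(A) sequences also sit in the backbone.

The transfer cassette is bounded by a truncated 5' LTR and a ΔU3 self-inactivating 3' LTR. It contains the Ψ packaging signal with a gag fragment, the Rev response element for Rev-dependent nuclear export of the genomic RNA, and the cPPT/CTS, which aids nuclear import of the reverse-transcribed genome. Packaging functions are not encoded and must be supplied in trans.

Within this unit, the constitutive human EF-1α promoter drives the PIK3CA open reading frame, which is flanked by attB1 and attB2 sites, consistent with the recorded Gateway cloning. A V5 epitope sequence is annotated downstream of attB2, but it lies well beyond the annotated end of the coding sequence, and the record does not establish that it is fused to the protein. An EMCV IRES followed by EGFP allows fluorescent marking of transduced cells from the same transcript, and a WPRE enhances expression.

The stated purpose is lentiviral expression of the N345K mutant. The associated publication concerns systematic functional annotation of somatic cancer mutations, which suggests use in stable expression assays of variant activity.
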