Features (pLannotate 1.2.2; 30 found; start..end, strand, type, name):
    377..634     +  LTR            5' LTR (truncated): truncated 5' long terminal repeat (LTR) from HIV-1
    681..806     +  misc_feature   HIV-1 Ψ: packaging signal of human immunodeficiency virus type 1
    790..1128    +  CDS            HIV-1 gag (fragment): gag protein from human immunodeficiency virus 1; gag
   1303..1536    +  misc_feature   RRE: The Rev response element (RRE) of HIV-1 allows for Rev-dependent mRNA export from the nucleus to the cytoplasm.
   1913..2013    +  CDS            Rev (fragment): human immunodeficiency virus 1 (HIV-1) Rev protein; rev; enhances nuclear export of unspliced and incompletely spliced viral mRNAs
   2058..2175    +  misc_feature   cPPT/CTS: central polypurine tract and central termination sequence of HIV-1
   2223..3401    +  promoter       EF-1α promoter: strong constitutive promoter for human elongation factor EF-1α
   3422..3442    +  protein_bind   attB1: mutant version of attB; core recombination site for the Gateway® BP reaction BP Clonase™
   3448..6651    +  CDS            PIK3CA: PK3CA_HUMAN - Experimental evidence at protein level: Swiss-Prot protein existence level 1. Phosphoinositide-3-kinase (PI3K) phosphorylates phosphatidylinositol (PI) and its phosphorylated derivatives at position 3 of the inositol ring to produce 3-phosphoinositides (PubMed:15135396, PubMed:23936502, PubMed:28676499). Uses ATP and PtdIns(4,5)P2 (phosphatidylinositol 4,5-bisphosphate) to generate phosphatidylinositol 3,4,5-trisphosphate (PIP3) (PubMed:15135396, PubMed:28676499). PIP3 plays a key role by recruiting PH domain- containing proteins to the membrane, including AKT1 and PDPK1, activat
   6656..6680    -  protein_bind   attB2: mutant version of attB; recombination site for the Gateway® BP reaction BP Clonase™
   6689..6707    +  promoter       T3 promoter: promoter for bacteriophage T3 RNA polymerase
   6733..6751    -  promoter       T7 promoter: promoter for bacteriophage T7 RNA polymerase
   6757..6775    -  protein_bind   attB4 (fragment): mutant version of attB; core recombination site for the Gateway® BP reaction BP Clonase™
   6831..6872    +  CDS            V5 tag: epitope tag from simian virus 5
   6998..7460    +  misc_feature   IRES: internal ribosome entry site (IRES) of the encephalomyocarditis virus (EMCV)
   7474..8193    +  CDS            EGFP: the original enhanced GFP (Yang et al., 1996) mammalian codon-optimized
   8207..8795    +  misc_feature   WPRE: woodchuck hepatitis virus posttranscriptional regulatory element
   8803..8868    +  CDS            nef (fragment): NEF_HV1Z2 - Experimental evidence at protein level: Swiss-Prot protein existence level 1. Extracellular Nef protein targets CD4(+) T-lymphocytes for apoptosis by interacting with CXCR4 surface receptors. From Human immunodeficiency virus type 1 group M subtype D (isolate Z2/CDC-Z34) (HIV-1).
   8870..9103    +  LTR            3' LTR (ΔU3): self-inactivating 3' long terminal repeat (LTR) from HIV-1
   9308..9412    +  promoter       AmpR promoter: bla
   9413..10273   +  CDS            AmpR: β-lactamase; bla; confers resistance to ampicillin, carbenicillin, and related antibiotics
  10444..11032   +  rep_origin     ori: high-copy-number ColE1/pMB1/pBR322/pUC origin of replication
  11215..11269   +  CDS            lacI (fragment): lac repressor; lacI; The lac repressor binds to the lac operator to inhibit transcription in E. coli. This inhibition can be relieved by adding lactose or isopropyl-β-D-thiogalactopyranoside (IPTG).
  11275..11368   +  rep_origin     SV40 ori (fragment): SV40 origin of replication
  11393..11430   +  CDS            lacI (fragment): lac repressor; lacI; The lac repressor binds to the lac operator to inhibit transcription in E. coli. This inhibition can be relieved by adding lactose or isopropyl-β-D-thiogalactopyranoside (IPTG).
  11443..11464   +  protein_bind   CAP binding site: CAP binding activates transcription in the presence of cAMP. E. coli catabolite activator protein
  11479..11509   +  promoter       lac promoter: promoter for the E. coli lac operon
  11513..11535   +  protein_bind   lac operator (fragment): The lac repressor binds to the lac operator to inhibit transcription in E. coli. This inhibition can be relieved by adding lactose or isopropyl-β-D-thiogalactopyranoside (IPTG). lac repressor encoded by lacI
  11567..11650   +  polyA_signal   SV40 poly(A) signal (fragment): SV40 polyadenylation signal
  11817..329     +  CDS            nef (fragment) (across the origin): NEF_HV1BR - Experimental evidence at protein level: Swiss-Prot protein existence level 1. Extracellular Nef protein targets CD4(+) T-lymphocytes for apoptosis by interacting with CXCR4 surface receptors (PubMed:14990729). From Human immunodeficiency virus type 1 group M subtype B (isolate BRU/LAI) (HIV-1).
>Addgene plasmid #116517 | pHAGE-PIK3CA-N345K | addgene full sequence | sequence record 242683 | Addgene NGS Result
TGGAAGGGCTAATTCACTCCCAAAGAAGACAAGATATCCTTGATCTGTGGATCTACCACACACAAGGCTA
CTTCCCTGATTAGCAGAACTACACACCAGGGCCAGGGGTCAGATATCCACTGACCTTTGGATGGTGCTAC
AAGCTAGTACCAGTTGAGCCAGATAAGGTAGAAGAGGCCAATAAAGGAGAGAACACCAGCTTGTTACACC
CTGTGAGCCTGCATGGGATGGATGACCCGGAGAGAGAAGTGTTAGAGTGGAGGTTTGACAGCCGCCTAGC
ATTTCATCACGTGGCCCGAGAGCTGCATCCGGAGTACTTCAAGAACTGCTGATATCGAGCTTGCTACAAG
GGACTTTCCGCTGGGGACTTTCCAGGGAGGCGTGGCCTGGGCGGGACTGGGGAGTGGCGAGCCCTCAGAT
CCTGCATATAAGCAGCTGCTTTTTGCCTGTACTGGGTCTCTCTGGTTAGACCAGATCTGAGCCTGGGAGC
TCTCTGGCTAACTAGGGAACCCACTGCTTAAGCCTCAATAAAGCTTGCCTTGAGTGCTTCAAGTAGTGTG
TGCCCGTCTGTTGTGTGACTCTGGTAACTAGAGATCCCTCAGACCCTTTTAGTCAGTGTGGAAAATCTCT
AGCAGTGGCGCCCGAACAGGGACTTGAAAGCGAAAGGGAAACCAGAGGAGCTCTCTCGACGCAGGACTCG
GCTTGCTGAAGCGCGCACGGCAAGAGGCGAGGGGCGGCGACTGGTGAGTACGCCAAAAATTTTGACTAGC
GGAGGCTAGAAGGAGAGAGATGGGTGCGAGAGCGTCAGTATTAAGCGGGGGAGAATTAGATCGCGATGGG
AAAAAATTCGGTTAAGGCCAGGGGGAAAGAAAAAATATAAATTAAAACATATAGTATGGGCAAGCAGGGA
GCTAGAACGATTCGCAGTTAATCCTGGCCTGTTAGAAACATCAGAAGGCTGTAGACAAATACTGGGACAG
CTACAACCATCCCTTCAGACAGGATCAGAAGAACTTAGATCATTATATAATACAGTAGCAACCCTCTATT
GTGTGCATCAAAGGATAGAGATAAAAGACACCAAGGAAGCTTTAGACAAGATAGAGGAAGAGCAAAACAA
AAGTAAGACCACCGCACAGCAAGCGGCCGGCCGCTGATCTTCAGACCTGGAGGAGGAGATATGAGGGACA
ATTGGAGAAGTGAATTATATAAATATAAAGTAGTAAAAATTGAACCATTAGGAGTAGCACCCACCAAGGC
AAAGAGAAGAGTGGTGCAGAGAGAAAAAAGAGCAGTGGGAATAGGAGCTTTGTTCCTTGGGTTCTTGGGA
GCAGCAGGAAGCACTATGGGCGCAGCGTCAATGACGCTGACGGTACAGGCCAGACAATTATTGTCTGGTA
TAGTGCAGCAGCAGAACAATTTGCTGAGGGCTATTGAGGCGCAACAGCATCTGTTGCAACTCACAGTCTG
GGGCATCAAGCAGCTCCAGGCAAGAATCCTGGCTGTGGAAAGATACCTAAAGGATCAACAGCTCCTGGGG
ATTTGGGGTTGCTCTGGAAAACTCATTTGCACCACTGCTGTGCCTTGGAATGCTAGTTGGAGTAATAAAT
CTCTGGAACAGATTTGGAATCACACGACCTGGATGGAGTGGGACAGAGAAATTAACAATTACACAAGCTT
AATACACTCCTTAATTGAAGAATCGCAAAACCAGCAAGAAAAGAATGAACAAGAATTATTGGAATTAGAT
AAATGGGCAAGTTTGTGGAATTGGTTTAACATAACAAATTGGCTGTGGTATATAAAATTATTCATAATGA
TAGTAGGAGGCTTGGTAGGTTTAAGAATAGTTTTTGCTGTACTTTCTATAGTGAATAGAGTTAGGCAGGG
ATATTCACCATTATCGTTTCAGACCCACCTCCCAACCCCGAGGGGACCCGACAGGCCCGAAGGAATAGAA
GAAGAAGGTGGAGAGAGAGACAGAGACAGATCCATTCGATTAGTGAACGGATCTCGACGGTATCGCCGAA
TTCACAAATGGCAGTATTCATCCACAATTTTAAAAGAAAAGGGGGGATTGGGGGGTACAGTGCAGGGGAA
AGAATAGTAGACATAATAGCAACAGACATACAAACTAAAGAATTACAAAAACAAATTACAAAAATTCAAA
ATTTTCGGGTTTATTACAGGGACAGCAGAGATCCAGTTTGGACTAGTCGTGAGGCTCCGGTGCCCGTCAG
TGGGCAGAGCGCACATCGCCCACAGTCCCCGAGAAGTTGGGGGGAGGGGTCGGCAATTGAACCGGTGCCT
AGAGAAGGTGGCGCGGGGTAAACTGGGAAAGTGATGTCGTGTACTGGCTCCGCCTTTTTCCCGAGGGTGG
GGGAGAACCGTATATAAGTGCAGTAGTCGCCGTGAACGTTCTTTTTCGCAACGGGTTTGCCGCCAGAACA
CAGGTAAGTGCCGTGTGTGGTTCCCGCGGGCCTGGCCTCTTTACGGGTTATGGCCCTTGCGTGCCTTGAA
TTACTTCCACCTGGCTGCAGTACGTGATTCTTGATCCCGAGCTTCGGGTTGGAAGTGGGTGGGAGAGTTC
GAGGCCTTGCGCTTAAGGAGCCCCTTCGCCTCGTGCTTGAGTTGAGGCCTGGCCTGGGCGCTGGGGCCGC
CGCGTGCGAATCTGGTGGCACCTTCGCGCCTGTCTCGCTGCTTTCGATAAGTCTCTAGCCATTTAAAATT
TTTGATGACCTGCTGCGACGCTTTTTTTCTGGCAAGATAGTCTTGTAAATGCGGGCCAAGATCTGCACAC
TGGTATTTCGGTTTTTGGGGCCGCGGGCGGCGACGGGGCCCGTGCGTCCCAGCGCACATGTTCGGCGAGG
CGGGGCCTGCGAGCGCGGCCACCGAGAATCGGACGGGGGTAGTCTCAAGCTGGCCGGCCTGCTCTGGTGC
CTGGCCTCGCGCCGCCGTGTATCGCCCCGCCCTGGGCGGCAAGGCTGGCCCGGTCGGCACCAGTTGCGTG
AGCGGAAAGATGGCCGCTTCCCGGCCCTGCTGCAGGGAGCTCAAAATGGAGGACGCGGCGCTCGGGAGAG
CGGGCGGGTGAGTCACCCACACAAAGGAAAAGGGCCTTTCCGTCCTCAGCCGTCGCTTCATGTGACTCCA
CGGAGTACCGGGCGCCGTCCAGGCACCTCGATTAGTTCTCGAGCTTTTGGAGTACGTCGTCTTTAGGTTG
GGGGGAGGGGTTTTATGCGATGGAGTTTCCCCACACTGAGTGGGTGGAGACTGAAGTTAGGCCAGCTTGG
CACTTGATGTAATTCTCCTTGGAATTTGCCCTTTTTGAGTTTGGATCTTGGTTCATTCTCAAGCCTCAGA
CAGTGGTTCAAAGTTTTTTTCTTCCATTTCAGGTGTCGTGAAGCGGCCCTGCAGATATCAACAAGTTTGT
ACAAAAAAGCAGGCACCATGCCTCCAAGACCATCATCAGGTGAACTGTGGGGCATCCACTTGATGCCCCC
AAGAATCCTAGTAGAATGTTTACTACCAAATGGAATGATAGTGACTTTAGAATGCCTCCGTGAGGCTACA
TTAATAACCATAAAGCATGAACTATTTAAAGAAGCAAGAAAATACCCCCTCCATCAACTTCTTCAAGATG
AATCTTCTTACATTTTCGTAAGTGTTACTCAAGAAGCAGAAAGGGAAGAATTTTTTGATGAAACAAGACG
ACTTTGTGACCTTCGGCTTTTTCAACCCTTTTTAAAAGTAATTGAACCAGTAGGCAACCGTGAAGAAAAG
ATCCTCAATCGAGAAATTGGTTTTGCTATCGGCATGCCAGTGTGTGAATTTGATATGGTTAAAGATCCAG
AAGTACAGGACTTCCGAAGAAATATTCTGAACGTTTGTAAAGAAGCTGTGGATCTTAGGGACCTCAATTC
ACCTCATAGTAGAGCAATGTATGTCTATCCTCCAAATGTAGAATCTTCACCAGAATTGCCAAAGCACATA
TATAATAAATTAGATAAAGGGCAAATAATAGTGGTGATCTGGGTAATAGTTTCTCCAAATAATGACAAGC
AGAAGTATACTCTGAAAATCAACCATGACTGTGTACCAGAACAAGTAATTGCTGAAGCAATCAGGAAAAA
AACTCGAAGTATGTTGCTATCCTCTGAACAACTAAAACTCTGTGTTTTAGAATATCAGGGCAAGTATATT
TTAAAAGTGTGTGGATGTGATGAATACTTCCTAGAAAAATATCCTCTGAGTCAGTATAAGTATATAAGAA
GCTGTATAATGCTTGGGAGGATGCCCAATTTGATGTTGATGGCTAAAGAAAGCCTTTATTCTCAACTGCC
AATGGACTGTTTTACAATGCCATCTTATTCCAGACGCATTTCCACAGCTACACCATATATGAATGGAGAA
ACATCTACAAAATCCCTTTGGGTTATAAATAGTGCACTCAGAATAAAAATTCTTTGTGCAACCTACGTGA
AAGTAAATATTCGAGACATTGATAAGATCTATGTTCGAACAGGTATCTACCATGGAGGAGAACCCTTATG
TGACAATGTGAACACTCAAAGAGTACCTTGTTCCAATCCCAGGTGGAATGAATGGCTGAATTATGATATA
TACATTCCTGATCTTCCTCGTGCTGCTCGACTTTGCCTTTCCATTTGCTCTGTTAAAGGCCGAAAGGGTG
CTAAAGAGGAACACTGTCCATTGGCATGGGGAAATATAAACTTGTTTGATTACACAGACACTCTAGTATC
TGGAAAAATGGCTTTGAATCTTTGGCCAGTACCTCATGGATTAGAAGATTTGCTGAACCCTATTGGTGTT
ACTGGATCAAATCCAAATAAAGAAACTCCATGCTTAGAGTTGGAGTTTGACTGGTTCAGCAGTGTGGTAA
AGTTCCCAGATATGTCAGTGATTGAAGAGCATGCCAATTGGTCTGTATCCCGAGAAGCAGGATTTAGCTA
TTCCCACGCAGGACTGAGTAACAGACTAGCTAGAGACAATGAATTAAGGGAAAATGACAAAGAACAGCTC
AAAGCAATTTCTACACGAGATCCTCTCTCTGAAATCACTGAGCAGGAGAAAGATTTTCTATGGAGTCACA
GACACTATTGTGTAACTATCCCCGAAATTCTACCCAAATTGCTTCTGTCTGTTAAATGGAATTCTAGAGA
TGAAGTAGCCCAGATGTATTGCTTGGTAAAAGATTGGCCTCCAATCAAACCTGAACAGGCTATGGAACTT
CTGGACTGTAATTACCCAGATCCTATGGTTCGAGGTTTTGCTGTTCGGTGCTTGGAAAAATATTTAACAG
ATGACAAACTTTCTCAGTATTTAATTCAGCTAGTACAGGTCCTAAAATATGAACAATATTTGGATAACTT
GCTTGTGAGATTTTTACTGAAGAAAGCATTGACTAATCAAAGGATTGGGCACTTTTTCTTTTGGCATTTA
AAATCTGAGATGCACAATAAAACAGTTAGCCAGAGGTTTGGCCTGCTTTTGGAGTCCTATTGTCGTGCAT
GTGGGATGTATTTGAAGCACCTGAATAGGCAAGTCGAGGCAATGGAAAAGCTCATTAACTTAACTGACAT
TCTCAAACAGGAGAAGAAGGATGAAACACAAAAGGTACAGATGAAGTTTTTAGTTGAGCAAATGAGGCGA
CCAGATTTCATGGATGCTCTACAGGGCTTTCTGTCTCCTCTAAACCCTGCTCATCAACTAGGAAACCTCA
GGCTTGAAGAGTGTCGAATTATGTCCTCTGCAAAAAGGCCACTGTGGTTGAATTGGGAGAACCCAGACAT
CATGTCAGAGTTACTGTTTCAGAACAATGAGATCATCTTTAAAAATGGGGATGATTTACGGCAAGATATG
CTAACACTTCAAATTATTCGTATTATGGAAAATATCTGGCAAAATCAAGGTCTTGATCTTCGAATGTTAC
CTTATGGTTGTCTGTCAATCGGTGACTGTGTGGGACTTATTGAGGTGGTGCGAAATTCTCACACTATTAT
GCAAATTCAGTGCAAAGGCGGCTTGAAAGGTGCACTGCAGTTCAACAGCCACACACTACATCAGTGGCTC
AAAGACAAGAACAAAGGAGAAATATATGATGCAGCCATTGACCTGTTTACACGTTCATGTGCTGGATACT
GTGTAGCTACCTTCATTTTGGGAATTGGAGATCGTCACAATAGTAACATCATGGTGAAAGACGATGGACA
ACTGTTTCATATAGATTTTGGACACTTTTTGGATCACAAGAAGAAAAAATTTGGTTATAAACGAGAACGT
GTGCCATTTGTTTTGACACAGGATTTCTTAATAGTGATTAGTAAAGGAGCCCAAGAATGCACAAAGACAA
GAGAATTTGAGAGGTTTCAGGAGATGTGTTACAAGGCTTATCTAGCTATTCGACAGCATGCCAATCTCTT
CATAAATCTTTTCTCAATGATGCTTGGCTCTGGAATGCCAGAACTACAATCTTTTGATGACATTGCATAC
ATTCGAAAGACCCTAGCCTTAGATAAAACTGAGCAAGAGGCTTTGGAGTATTTCATGAAACAAATGAATG
ATGCACATCATGGTGGCTGGACAACAAAAATGGATTGGATCTTCCACACAATTAAACAGCATGCATTGAA
CTAGAACCCAGCTTTCTTGTACAAAGTGGTGATATTCCAATTAACCCTCACTAAAGGAATAAGAGAATTG
ATATGAAGATGCCCTATAGTGAGTCGTATTACCACCCAACTTTTCTATACAAAGTGGTTGATATCCAGCA
CAGTGGCGGCCGCTCGAGTCTAGAGGGCCCGCGGTTCGAAGGTAAGCCTATCCCTAACCCTCTCCTCGGT
CTCGATTCTACGCGTACCGGTTAGTAATGAGATCCCTCCCCCCCCCCTAACGTTACTGGCCGAAGCCGCT
TGGAATAAGGCCGGTGTGCGTTTGTCTATATGTTATTTTCCACCATATTGCCGTCTTTTGGCAATGTGAG
GGCCCGGAAACCTGGCCCTGTCTTCTTGACGAGCATTCCTAGGGGTCTTTCCCCTCTCGCCAAAGGAATG
CAAGGTCTGTTGAATGTCGTGAAGGAAGCAGTTCCTCTGGAAGCTTCTTGAAGACAAACAACGTCTGTAG
CGACCCTTTGCAGGCAGCGGAACCCCCCACCTGGCGACAGGTGCCTCTGCGGCCAAAAGCCACGTGTATA
AGATACACCTGCAAAGGCGGCACAACCCCAGTGCCACGTTGTGAGTTGGATAGTTGTGGAAAGAGTCAAA
TGGCTCTCCTCAAGCGTATTCAACAAGGGGCTGAAGGATGCCCAGAAGGTACCCCATTGTATGGGATCTG
ATCTGGGGCCTCGGTGCACATGCTTTACATGTGTTTAGTCGAGGTTAAAAAAACGTCTAGGCCCCCCGAA
CCACGGGGACGTGGTTTTCCTTTGAAAAACACGATGATAATATGGCCACACATATGGTGAGCAAGGGCGA
GGAGCTGTTCACCGGGGTGGTGCCCATCCTGGTCGAGCTGGACGGCGACGTAAACGGCCACAAGTTCAGC
GTGTCCGGCGAGGGCGAGGGCGATGCCACCTACGGCAAGCTGACCCTGAAGTTCATCTGCACCACCGGCA
AGCTGCCCGTGCCCTGGCCCACCCTCGTGACCACCCTGACCTACGGCGTGCAGTGCTTCAGCCGCTACCC
CGACCACATGAAGCAGCACGACTTCTTCAAGTCCGCCATGCCCGAAGGCTACGTCCAGGAGCGCACCATC
TTCTTCAAGGACGACGGCAACTACAAGACCCGCGCCGAGGTGAAGTTCGAGGGCGACACCCTGGTGAACC
GCATCGAGCTGAAGGGCATCGACTTCAAGGAGGACGGCAACATCCTGGGGCACAAGCTGGAGTACAACTA
CAACAGCCACAACGTCTATATCATGGCCGACAAGCAGAAGAACGGCATCAAGGTGAACTTCAAGATCCGC
CACAACATCGAGGACGGCAGCGTGCAGCTCGCCGACCACTACCAGCAGAACACCCCCATCGGCGACGGCC
CCGTGCTGCTGCCCGACAACCACTACCTGAGCACCCAGTCCGCCCTGAGCAAAGACCCCAACGAGAAGCG
CGATCACATGGTCCTGCTGGAGTTCGTGACCGCCGCCGGGATCACTCTCGGCATGGACGAGCTGTACAAG
TAAATCGATAGATCCTAATCAACCTCTGGATTACAAAATTTGTGAAAGATTGACTGGTATTCTTAACTAT
GTTGCTCCTTTTACGCTATGTGGATACGCTGCTTTAATGCCTTTGTATCATGCTATTGCTTCCCGTATGG
CTTTCATTTTCTCCTCCTTGTATAAATCCTGGTTGCTGTCTCTTTATGAGGAGTTGTGGCCCGTTGTCAG
GCAACGTGGCGTGGTGTGCACTGTGTTTGCTGACGCAACCCCCACTGGTTGGGGCATTGCCACCACCTGT
CAGCTCCTTTCCGGGACTTTCGCTTTCCCCCTCCCTATTGCCACGGCGGAACTCATCGCCGCCTGCCTTG
CCCGCTGCTGGACAGGGGCTCGGCTGTTGGGCACTGACAATTCCGTGGTGTTGTCGGGGAAATCATCGTC
CTTTCCTTGGCTGCTCGCCTGTGTTGCCACCTGGATTCTGCGCGGGACGTCCTTCTGCTACGTCCCTTCG
GCCCTCAATCCAGCGGACCTTCCTTCCCGCGGCCTGCTGCCGGCTCTGCGGCCTCTTCCGCGTCTTCGCC
TTCGCCCTCAGACGAGTCGGATCTCCCTTTGGGCCGCCTCCCCGCCTGAGATCCTTTAAGACCAATGACT
TACAAGGCAGCTGTAGATCTTAGCCACTTTTTAAAAGAAAAGGGGGGACTGGAAGGGCTAATTCACTCCC
AACGAAGACAAGATCTGCTTTTTGCTTGTACTGGGTCTCTCTGGTTAGACCAGATCTGAGCCTGGGAGCT
CTCTGGCTAACTAGGGAACCCACTGCTTAAGCCTCAATAAAGCTTGCCTTGAGTGCTTCAAGTAGTGTGT
GCCCGTCTGTTGTGTGACTCTGGTAACTAGAGATCCCTCAGACCCTTTTAGTCAGTGTGGAAAATCTCTA
GCAGTAGTAGTTCATGTCATCTTATTATTCAGTATTTATAACTTGCAAAGAAATGAATATCAGAGAGTGA
GAGGCCCGGGTTAATTAAGGAAAGGGCTAGATCATTCTTGAAGACGAAAGGGCCTCGTGATACGCCTATT
TTTATAGGTTAATGTCATGATAATAATGGTTTCTTAGACGTCAGGTGGCACTTTTCGGGGAAATGTGCGC
GGAACCCCTATTTGTTTATTTTTCTAAATACATTCAAATATGTATCCGCTCATGAGACAATAACCCTGAT
AAATGCTTCAATAATATTGAAAAAGGAAGAGTATGAGTATTCAACATTTCCGTGTCGCCCTTATTCCCTT
TTTTGCGGCATTTTGCCTTCCTGTTTTTGCTCACCCAGAAACGCTGGTGAAAGTAAAAGATGCTGAAGAT
CAGTTGGGTGCACGAGTGGGTTACATCGAACTGGATCTCAACAGCGGTAAGATCCTTGAGAGTTTTCGCC
CCGAAGAACGTTTTCCAATGATGAGCACTTTTAAAGTTCTGCTATGTGGCGCGGTATTATCCCGTGTTGA
CGCCGGGCAAGAGCAACTCGGTCGCCGCATACACTATTCTCAGAATGACTTGGTTGAGTACTCACCAGTC
ACAGAAAAGCATCTTACGGATGGCATGACAGTAAGAGAATTATGCAGTGCTGCCATAACCATGAGTGATA
ACACTGCGGCCAACTTACTTCTGACAACGATCGGAGGACCGAAGGAGCTAACCGCTTTTTTGCACAACAT
GGGGGATCATGTAACTCGCCTTGATCGTTGGGAACCGGAGCTGAATGAAGCCATACCAAACGACGAGCGT
GACACCACGATGCCTGTAGCAATGGCAACAACGTTGCGCAAACTATTAACTGGCGAACTACTTACTCTAG
CTTCCCGGCAACAATTAATAGACTGGATGGAGGCGGATAAAGTTGCAGGACCACTTCTGCGCTCGGCCCT
TCCGGCTGGCTGGTTTATTGCTGATAAATCTGGAGCCGGTGAGCGTGGGTCTCGCGGTATCATTGCAGCA
CTGGGGCCAGATGGTAAGCCCTCCCGTATCGTAGTTATCTACACGACGGGGAGTCAGGCAACTATGGATG
AACGAAATAGACAGATCGCTGAGATAGGTGCCTCACTGATTAAGCATTGGTAACTGTCAGACCAAGTTTA
CTCATATATACTTTAGATTGATTTAAAACTTCATTTTTAATTTAAAAGGATCTAGGTGAAGATCCTTTTT
GATAATCTCATGACCAAAATCCCTTAACGTGAGTTTTCGTTCCACTGAGCGTCAGACCCCGTAGAAAAGA
TCAAAGGATCTTCTTGAGATCCTTTTTTTCTGCGCGTAATCTGCTGCTTGCAAACAAAAAAACCACCGCT
ACCAGCGGTGGTTTGTTTGCCGGATCAAGAGCTACCAACTCTTTTTCCGAAGGTAACTGGCTTCAGCAGA
GCGCAGATACCAAATACTGTTCTTCTAGTGTAGCCGTAGTTAGGCCACCACTTCAAGAACTCTGTAGCAC
CGCCTACATACCTCGCTCTGCTAATCCTGTTACCAGTGGCTGCTGCCAGTGGCGATAAGTCGTGTCTTAC
CGGGTTGGACTCAAGACGATAGTTACCGGATAAGGCGCAGCGGTCGGGCTGAACGGGGGGTTCGTGCACA
CAGCCCAGCTTGGAGCGAACGACCTACACCGAACTGAGATACCTACAGCGTGAGCTATGAGAAAGCGCCA
CGCTTCCCGAAGGGAGAAAGGCGGACAGGTATCCGGTAAGCGGCAGGGTCGGAACAGGAGAGCGCACGAG
GGAGCTTCCAGGGGGAAACGCCTGGTATCTTTATAGTCCTGTCGGGTTTCGCCACCTCTGACTTGAGCGT
CGATTTTTGTGATGCTCGTCAGGGGGGCGGAGCCTATGGAAAAACGCCAGCAACGCGGCCTTTTTACGGT
TCCTGGCCTTTTGCTGGCCTTTTGCTCACATGTTCTTTCCTGCGTTATCCCCTGATTCTGTGGATAACCG
TATTACCGCCTTTGAGTGAGCTGATACCGCTCGCCGCAGCCGAACGACCGAGCGCAGCGAGTCAGTGAGC
GAGGAAGCGGAAGAGCGCCCAATACGCAAACCGCCTCTCCCCGCGCGTTGGCCGATTCATTAATGCAGCA
AGCTCATGGCTGACTAATTTTTTTTATTTATGCAGAGGCCGAGGCCGCCTCGGCCTCTGAGCTATTCCAG
AAGTAGTGAGGAGGCTTTTTTGGAGGCCTAGGCTTTTGCAAAAAGCTCCCCGTGGCACGACAGGTTTCCC
GACTGGAAAGCGGGCAGTGAGCGCAACGCAATTAATGTGAGTTAGCTCACTCATTAGGCACCCCAGGCTT
TACACTTTATGCTTCCGGCTCGTATGTTGTGTGGAATTGTGAGCGGATAACAATTTCACACAGGAAACAG
CTATGACATGATTACGAATTTCACAAATAAAGCATTTTTTTCACTGCATTCTAGTTGTGGTTTGTCCAAA
CTCATCAATGTATCTTATCATGTCTGGATCAACTGGATAACTCAAGCTAACCAAAATCATCCCAAACTTC
CCACCCCATACCCTATTACCACTGCCAATTACCTGTGGTTTCATTTACTCTAAACCTGTGATTCCTCTGA
ATTATTTTCATTTTAAAGAAATTGTATTTGTTAAATATGTACTACAAACTTAGTAGT
