>Addgene plasmid #116517 | pHAGE-PIK3CA-N345K | depositor partial sequence | sequence record 219391 | insert
ATGCCTCCACGACCATCATCAGGTGAACTGTGGGGCATCCACTTGATGCCCCCAAGAATCCTAGTAGAAT
GTTTACTACCAAATGGAATGATAGTGACTTTAGAATGCCTCCGTGAGGCTACATTAATAACCATAAAGCA
TGAACTATTTAAAGAAGCAAGAAAATACCCCCTCCATCAACTTCTTCAAGATGAATCTTCTTACATTTTC
GTAAGTGTTACTCAAGAAGCAGAAAGGGAAGAATTTTTTGATGAAACAAGACGACTTTGTGACCTTCGGC
TTTTTCAACCCTTTTTAAAAGTAATTGAACCAGTAGGCAACCGTGAAGAAAAGATCCTCAATCGAGAAAT
TGGTTTTGCTATCGGCATGCCAGTGTGTGAATTTGATATGGTTAAAGATCCAGAAGTACAGGACTTCCGA
AGAAATATTCTGAACGTTTGTAAAGAAGCTGTGGATCTTAGGGACCTCAATTCACCTCATAGTAGAGCAA
TGTATGTCTATCCTCCAAATGTAGAATCTTCACCAGAATTGCCAAAGCACATATATAATAAATTAGATAA
AGGGCAAATAATAGTGGTGATCTGGGTAATAGTTTCTCCAAATAATGACAAGCAGAAGTATACTCTGAAA
ATCAACCATGACTGTGTACCAGAACAAGTAATTGCTGAAGCAATCAGGAAAAAAACTCGAAGTATGTTGC
TATCCTCTGAACAACTAAAACTCTGTGTTTTAGAATATCAGGGCAAGTATATTTTAAAAGTGTGTGGATG
TGATGAATACTTCCTAGAAAAATATCCTCTGAGTCAGTATAAGTATATAAGAAGCTGTATAATGCTTGGG
AGGATGCCCAATTTGATGTTGATGGCTAAAGAAAGCCTTTATTCTCAACTGCCAATGGACTGTTTTACAA
TGCCATCTTATTCCAGACGCATTTCCACAGCTACACCATATATGAATGGAGAAACATCTACAAAATCCCT
TTGGGTTATAAATAGTGCACTCAGAATAAAAATTCTTTGTGCAACCTACGTGAAAGTAAATATTCGAGAC
ATTGATAAGATCTATGTTCGAACAGGTATCTACCATGGAGGAGAACCCTTATGTGACAATGTGAACACTC
AAAGAGTACCTTGTTCCAATCCCAGGTGGAATGAATGGCTGAATTATGATATATACATTCCTGATCTTCC
TCGTGCTGCTCGACTTTGCCTTTCCATTTGCTCTGTTAAAGGCCGAAAGGGTGCTAAAGAGGAACACTGT
CCATTGGCATGGGGAAATATAAACTTGTTTGATTACACAGACACTCTAGTATCTGGAAAAATGGCTTTGA
ATCTTTGGCCAGTACCTCATGGATTAGAAGATTTGCTGAACCCTATTGGTGTTACTGGATCAAATCCAAA
TAAAGAAACTCCATGCTTAGAGTTGGAGTTTGACTGGTTCAGCAGTGTGGTAAAGTTCCCAGATATGTCA
GTGATTGAAGAGCATGCCAATTGGTCTGTATCCCGAGAAGCAGGATTTAGCTATTCCCACGCAGGACTGA
GTAACAGACTAGCTAGAGACAATGAATTAAGGGAAAATGACAAAGAACAGCTCAAAGCAATTTCTACACG
AGATCCTCTCTCTGAAATCACTGAGCAGGAGAAAGATTTTCTATGGAGTCACAGACACTATTGTGTAACT
ATCCCCGAAATTCTACCCAAATTGCTTCTGTCTGTTAAATGGAATTCTAGAGATGAAGTAGCCCAGATGT
ATTGCTTGGTAAAAGATTGGCCTCCAATCAAACCTGAACAGGCTATGGAACTTCTGGACTGTAATTACCC
AGATCCTATGGTTCGAGGTTTTGCTGTTCGGTGCTTGGAAAAATATTTAACAGATGACAAACTTTCTCAG
TATTTAATTCAGCTAGTACAGGTCCTAAAATATGAACAATATTTGGATAACTTGCTTGTGAGATTTTTAC
TGAAGAAAGCATTGACTAATCAAAGGATTGGGCACTTTTTCTTTTGGCATTTAAAATCTGAGATGCACAA
TAAAACAGTTAGCCAGAGGTTTGGCCTGCTTTTGGAGTCCTATTGTCGTGCATGTGGGATGTATTTGAAG
CACCTGAATAGGCAAGTCGAGGCAATGGAAAAGCTCATTAACTTAACTGACATTCTCAAACAGGAGAAGA
AGGATGAAACACAAAAGGTACAGATGAAGTTTTTAGTTGAGCAAATGAGGCGACCAGATTTCATGGATGC
TCTACAGGGCTTTCTGTCTCCTCTAAACCCTGCTCATCAACTAGGAAACCTCAGGCTTGAAGAGTGTCGA
ATTATGTCCTCTGCAAAAAGGCCACTGTGGTTGAATTGGGAGAACCCAGACATCATGTCAGAGTTACTGT
TTCAGAACAATGAGATCATCTTTAAAAATGGGGATGATTTACGGCAAGATATGCTAACACTTCAAATTAT
TCGTATTATGGAAAATATCTGGCAAAATCAAGGTCTTGATCTTCGAATGTTACCTTATGGTTGTCTGTCA
ATCGGTGACTGTGTGGGACTTATTGAGGTGGTGCGAAATTCTCACACTATTATGCAAATTCAGTGCAAAG
GCGGCTTGAAAGGTGCACTGCAGTTCAACAGCCACACACTACATCAGTGGCTCAAAGACAAGAACAAAGG
AGAAATATATGATGCAGCCATTGACCTGTTTACACGTTCATGTGCTGGATACTGTGTAGCTACCTTCATT
TTGGGAATTGGAGATCGTCACAATAGTAACATCATGGTGAAAGACGATGGACAACTGTTTCATATAGATT
TTGGACACTTTTTGGATCACAAGAAGAAAAAATTTGGTTATAAACGAGAACGTGTGCCATTTGTTTTGAC
ACAGGATTTCTTAATAGTGATTAGTAAAGGAGCCCAAGAATGCACAAAGACAAGAGAATTTGAGAGGTTT
CAGGAGATGTGTTACAAGGCTTATCTAGCTATTCGACAGCATGCCAATCTCTTCATAAATCTTTTCTCAA
TGATGCTTGGCTCTGGAATGCCAGAACTACAATCTTTTGATGACATTGCATACATTCGAAAGACCCTAGC
CTTAGATAAAACTGAGCAAGAGGCTTTGGAGTATTTCATGAAACAAATGAATGATGCACATCATGGTGGC
TGGACAACAAAAATGGATTGGATCTTCCACACAATTAAACAGCATGCATTGAACTGA
